>Addgene plasmid #242961 | pAG AAV CMV HA-EGFP | addgene full sequence | sequence record 485255 | Addgene NGS Result
GTTGGGAAGGGCGATCGGTGCGGGCCTCTTCGCTATTACGCCAGCTGGCGAAAGGGGGATGTGCTGCAAG
GCGATTAAGTTGGGTAACGCCAGGGTTTTCCCAGTCACGACGTTGTAAAACGACGGCCAGTGAGCGCGCG
TAATACGACTCACTATAGGGCGAATGGGTACCGGACCCCCCCTCGAGGTCGACGGTATCGGGGGCATGCC
CTGCAGGCAGCTGCGCGCTCGCTCGCTCACTGAGGCCGCCCGGGCAAAGCCCGGGCGTCGGGCGACCTTT
GGTCGCCCGGCCTCAGTGAGCGAGCGAGCGCGCAGAGAGGGAGTGGCCAACTCCATCACTAGGGGTTCCT
GCGGCCGCAGCCGTGTTTTAGAGCTAGAAATAGCAAGTTAAAATAAGGCTAGTCCGTAGCGCGTGCGCCA
ATTCTGCAGACAAATTCTAGAGTGATGCGGTTTTGGCAGTACATCAATGGGCGTGGATAGCGGTTTGACT
CACGGGGATTTCCAAGTCTCCACCCCATTGACGTCAATGGGAGTTTGTTTTGGCACCAAAATCAACGGGA
CTTTCCAAAATGTCGTAACAACTCCGCCCCATTGACGCAAATGGGCGGTAGGCGTGTACGGTGGGAGGTC
TATATAAGCAGAGCGGTCACCGGTTTAGTGAACCGTCAGATCCGCTAGCGCTACCGGTCGCCACCATGTA
CCCATACGATGTTCCGGATTATGCTTTCGAAATGGTGAGCAAGGGCGAGGAGCTGTTCACCGGGGTGGTG
CCCATCCTGGTCGAGCTGGACGGCGACGTAAACGGCCACAAGTTCAGCGTGTCCGGCGAGGGCGAGGGCG
ATGCCACCTACGGCAAGCTGACCCTGAAGTTCATCTGCACCACCGGCAAGCTGCCCGTGCCCTGGCCCAC
CCTCGTGACCACCCTGACCTACGGCGTGCAGTGCTTCAGCCGCTACCCCGACCACATGAAGCAGCACGAC
TTCTTCAAGTCCGCCATGCCCGAAGGCTACGTCCAGGAGCGCACCATCTTCTTCAAGGACGACGGCAACT
ACAAGACCCGCGCCGAGGTGAAGTTCGAGGGCGACACCCTGGTGAACCGCATCGAGCTGAAGGGCATCGA
CTTCAAGGAGGACGGCAACATCCTGGGGCACAAGCTGGAGTACAACTACAACAGCCACAACGTCTATATC
ATGGCCGACAAGCAGAAGAACGGCATCAAGGTGAACTTCAAGATCCGCCACAACATCGAGGACGGCAGCG
TGCAGCTCGCCGACCACTACCAGCAGAACACCCCCATCGGCGACGGCCCCGTGCTGCTGCCCGACAACCA
CTACCTGAGCACCCAGTCCGCCCTGAGCAAAGACCCCAACGAGAAGCGCGATCACATGGTCCTGCTGGAG
TTCGTGACCGCCGCCGGGATCACTCTCGGCATGGACGAGCTGTACAAGGGATCCTGAACGCGTGTAGTAG
TTCAAGTCATCTTATTATTCAGTATTTATAACTTGCAAAGAAATGAATATCAGAGAGTGAGAGGTGTACA
AACTTGTTTATTGCAGCTTATAATGGTTACAAATAAAGCAATAGCATCACAAATTTCACAAATAAAGCAT
TTTTTTCACTGCATTCTAGTTGTGGTTTGTCCAAACTCATCAATGTATCTTAGTTAACACGTGCGACCGA
GCGGCCGCAGGAACCCCTAGTGATGGAGTTGGCCACTCCCTCTCTGCGCGCTCGCTCGCTCACTGAGGCC
GGGCGACCAAAGGTCGCCCGACGCCCGGGCTTTGCCCGGGCGGCCTCAGTGAGCGAGCGAGCGCGCAGCT
GCCTGCAGGGGCGCCAAGCCGAATTCTGCAGATATCCATCACACTGGCGGCCGCTCGACTAGAGCGGCCG
CCACCGCGGTGGAGCTCCAGCTTTTGTTCCCTTTAGTGAGGGTTAATTGCGCGCTTGGCGTAATCATGGT
CATAGCTGTTTCCTGTGTGAAATTGTTATCCGCTCACAATTCCACACAACATACGAGCCGGAAGCATAAA
GTGTAAAGCCTGGGGTGCCTAATGAGTGAGCTAACTCACATTAATTGCGTTGCGCTCACTGCCCGCTTTC
CAGTCGGGAAACCTGTCGTGCCAGCTGCATTAATGAATCGGCCAACGCGCGGGGAGAGGCGGTTTGCGTA
TTGGGCGCTCTTCCGCTTCCTCGCTCACTGACTCGCTGCGCTCGGTCGTTCGGCTGCGGCGAGCGGTATC
AGCTCACTCAAAGGCGGTAATACGGTTATCCACAGAATCAGGGGATAACGCAGGAAAGAACATGTGAGCA
AAAGGCCAGCAAAAGGCCAGGAACCGTAAAAAGGCCGCGTTGCTGGCGTTTTTCCATAGGCTCCGCCCCC
CTGACGAGCATCACAAAAATCGACGCTCAAGTCAGAGGTGGCGAAACCCGACAGGACTATAAAGATACCA
GGCGTTTCCCCCTGGAAGCTCCCTCGTGCGCTCTCCTGTTCCGACCCTGCCGCTTACCGGATACCTGTCC
GCCTTTCTCCCTTCGGGAAGCGTGGCGCTTTCTCATAGCTCACGCTGTAGGTATCTCAGTTCGGTGTAGG
TCGTTCGCTCCAAGCTGGGCTGTGTGCACGAACCCCCCGTTCAGCCCGACCGCTGCGCCTTATCCGGTAA
CTATCGTCTTGAGTCCAACCCGGTAAGACACGACTTATCGCCACTGGCAGCAGCCACTGGTAACAGGATT
AGCAGAGCGAGGTATGTAGGCGGTGCTACAGAGTTCTTGAAGTGGTGGCCTAACTACGGCTACACTAGAA
GAACAGTATTTGGTATCTGCGCTCTGCTGAAGCCAGTTACCTTCGGAAAAAGAGTTGGTAGCTCTTGATC
CGGCAAACAAACCACCGCTGGTAGCGGTGGTTTTTTTGTTTGCAAGCAGCAGATTACGCGCAGAAAAAAA
GGATCTCAAGAAGATCCTTTGATCTTTTCTACGGGGTCTGACGCTCAGTGGAACGAAAACTCACGTTAAG
GGATTTTGGTCATGAGATTATCAAAAAGGATCTTCACCTAGATCCTTTTAAATTAAAAATGAAGTTTTAA
ATCAATCTAAAGTATATATGAGTAAACTTGGTCTGACAGTTACCAATGCTTAATCAGTGAGGCACCTATC
TCAGCGATCTGTCTATTTCGTTCATCCATAGTTGCCTGACTCCCCGTCGTGTAGATAACTACGATACGGG
AGGGCTTACCATCTGGCCCCAGTGCTGCAATGATACCGCGAGACCCACGCTCACCGGCTCCAGATTTATC
AGCAATAAACCAGCCAGCCGGAAGGGCCGAGCGCAGAAGTGGTCCTGCAACTTTATCCGCCTCCATCCAG
TCTATTAATTGTTGCCGGGAAGCTAGAGTAAGTAGTTCGCCAGTTAATAGTTTGCGCAACGTTGTTGCCA
TTGCTACAGGCATCGTGGTGTCACGCTCGTCGTTTGGTATGGCTTCATTCAGCTCCGGTTCCCAACGATC
AAGGCGAGTTACATGATCCCCCATGTTGTGCAAAAAAGCGGTTAGCTCCTTCGGTCCTCCGATCGTTGTC
AGAAGTAAGTTGGCCGCAGTGTTATCACTCATGGTTATGGCAGCACTGCATAATTCTCTTACTGTCATGC
CATCCGTAAGATGCTTTTCTGTGACTGGTGAGTACTCAACCAAGTCATTCTGAGAATAGTGTATGCGGCG
ACCGAGTTGCTCTTGCCCGGCGTCAATACGGGATAATACCGCGCCACATAGCAGAACTTTAAAAGTGCTC
ATCATTGGAAAACGTTCTTCGGGGCGAAAACTCTCAAGGATCTTACCGCTGTTGAGATCCAGTTCGATGT
AACCCACTCGTGCACCCAACTGATCTTCAGCATCTTTTACTTTCACCAGCGTTTCTGGGTGAGCAAAAAC
AGGAAGGCAAAATGCCGCAAAAAAGGGAATAAGGGCGACACGGAAATGTTGAATACTCATACTCTTCCTT
TTTCAATATTATTGAAGCATTTATCAGGGTTATTGTCTCATGAGCGGATACATATTTGAATGTATTTAGA
AAAATAAACAAATAGGGGTTCCGCGCACATTTCCCCGAAAAGTGCCACCTAAATTGTAAGCGTTAATATT
TTGTTAAAATTCGCGTTAAATTTTTGTTAAATCAGCTCATTTTTTAACCAATAGGCCGAAATCGGCAAAA
TCCCTTATAAATCAAAAGAATAGACCGAGATAGGGT
[37 nt withheld, positions 4237-4273]
AAAGAACGTGGACTCCAACGTCAAAGG
[49 nt withheld, positions 4301-4349]
T
[91 nt withheld, positions 4351-4441]
G
[124 nt withheld, positions 4443-4566]
CCCATTCGCCATTCAGGCTGCGCAACT
Features (pLannotate 1.2.2; 20 found; start..end, strand, type, name):
    141..159     +  promoter       T7 promoter: promoter for bacteriophage T7 RNA polymerase
    167..200     -  misc_feature   MCS (fragment): pBluescript multiple cloning site
    210..350     -  repeat_region  AAV2 ITR: inverted terminal repeat of adeno-associated virus serotype 2 inverted
    365..407     +  misc_RNA       gRNA scaffold (fragment): guide RNA scaffold for the Streptococcus pyogenes CRISPR/Cas9 system
    442..644     +  promoter       CMV promoter: human cytomegalovirus (CMV) immediate early promoter
    653..672     +  promoter       TRE3GV promoter (fragment): 3rd-generation Tet-responsive promoter that can be activated by binding of Tet-On® 3G, optimized for retroviral and lentiviral vectors
    732..1448    +  CDS            EGFP: EGFP is a basic (constitutively fluorescent) green fluorescent protein published in 1996, derived from Aequorea victoria. It is reported to be a rapidly-maturing weak dimer with moderate acid sensitivity.
   1541..1662    +  polyA_signal   SV40 poly(A) signal: SV40 polyadenylation signal
   1689..1829    +  repeat_region  AAV2 ITR: inverted terminal repeat of adeno-associated virus serotype 2 inverted
   1879..1907    -  misc_feature   MCS (fragment): pBluescript multiple cloning site
   1920..1938    -  promoter       T3 promoter: promoter for bacteriophage T3 RNA polymerase
   1983..1999    -  protein_bind   lac operator: The lac repressor binds to the lac operator to inhibit transcription in E. coli. This inhibition can be relieved by adding lactose or isopropyl-β-D-thiogalactopyranoside (IPTG). lac repressor encoded by lacI
   2007..2037    -  promoter       lac promoter: promoter for the E. coli lac operon
   2052..2073    -  protein_bind   CAP binding site: CAP binding activates transcription in the presence of cAMP. E. coli catabolite activator protein
   2086..2178    -  CDS            lacI (fragment): lac repressor; lacI; The lac repressor binds to the lac operator to inhibit transcription in E. coli. This inhibition can be relieved by adding lactose or isopropyl-β-D-thiogalactopyranoside (IPTG).
   2361..2949    -  rep_origin     ori: high-copy-number ColE1/pMB1/pBR322/pUC origin of replication
   3120..3980    -  CDS            AmpR: β-lactamase; bla; confers resistance to ampicillin, carbenicillin, and related antibiotics
   3981..4085    -  promoter       AmpR promoter: bla
   4138..4566    -  rep_origin     f1 ori (sequence partly withheld): f1 bacteriophage origin of replication; arrow indicates direction of (+) strand synthesis
   4571..133     -  CDS            lacZα (fragment) (across the origin): LacZα fragment of β-galactosidase; lacZ fragment
