[The description below was written by a language model from this plasmid's Addgene catalogue record and pLannotate feature annotations shown in this document.]
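Description:
pAG AAV CMV HA-EGFP is an adeno-associated virus transfer plasmid of 4,593 bp, built by inserting a 717 bp synthetic EGFP coding sequence into the pAG AAV CMV N-HA backbone between BstBI and BamHI sites, both of which are retained. It serves as the fluorescent control for that parent cloning vector. The bacterial portion derives from a pBluescript-type plasmid. It carries a high-copy ColE1/pUC origin, an ampicillin resistance gene (β-lactamase) with its own promoter, an f1 phage origin, and remnants of the lacZα/lac promoter region. MCS fragments and T7 and T3 promoters sit on either side of the viral cassette. The record lists NEB Stable as the growth strain, a recombination-deficient type of host commonly chosen to limit rearrangement of the repeat-rich ITRs.

The payload lies between two AAV2 inverted terminal repeats, the cis elements required for replication and packaging of the genome into AAV particles when rep, cap and helper functions are supplied in trans. Within the ITRs, the human CMV immediate-early promoter drives EGFP, followed by an SV40 polyadenylation signal. According to the catalogue entry, the backbone supplies an N-terminal HA epitope tag fused to EGFP. The feature table does not annotate the tag separately, but it would fall in the short interval between the promoter and the EGFP coding sequence. Short matches annotated as gRNA scaffold and TRE3GV promoter fragments are partial hits and probably do not represent functional elements. The construct gives constitutive expression of HA-EGFP in mammalian cells, whether by direct transfection or after AAV packaging. This allows expression, transduction and HA detection to be checked alongside constructs made in the parent vector.
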