Addgene plasmid #242961: pAG AAV CMV HA-EGFP
Purpose: AAV plasmid expressing HA-EGFP, control for plasmid 242960
Depositing lab: Meghan Rego & Addgene Research Program. Depositing organization: Addgene.
Backbone
  Vector backbone: pAG AAV CMV N-HA
  Backbone manufacturer: Addgene Research Program (Addgene plasmid # 242960)
  Backbone size w/o insert (bp): 3876
  Total vector size (bp): 4593
  Vector type: AAV
Growth in bacteria
  Bacterial resistance: Ampicillin, 100 μg/mL
  Growth temperature: 37°C
  Growth strain: NEB Stable
  Copy number: High Copy
Gene/Insert
  Gene/Insert name: EGFP
  Species: Synthetic
  Insert size (bp): 717
  Promoter: CMV
  Tag / fusion protein: HA (N terminal on backbone)
  Cloning method: Restriction Enzyme; 5′ cloning site BstBI (not destroyed); 3′ cloning site BamHI (not destroyed)
  Sequencing primers: 5′ gtaacaactccgccccatt
Terms and licenses: Academic/Nonprofit Terms; Industry Terms
Depositor comments: Control plasmid for 242960 pAG AAV CMV N-HA.
How to cite: pAG AAV CMV HA-EGFP was a gift from Meghan Rego & Addgene Research Program (Addgene plasmid # 242961 ; http://n2t.net/addgene:242961 ; RRID:Addgene_242961)
